>Addgene plasmid #213960 | pLXSN-MRGPRX2 | addgene full sequence | sequence record 440179 | Addgene NGS Result
ATTGCTAGCAATTGCTAGCAATTGCTAGCAATTCATACCAGATCACCGAAAACTGTCCTCCAAATGTGTC
CCCCTCACACTCCCAAATTCGCGGGCTTCTGCCTCTTAGACCACTCTACCCTATTCCCCACACTCACCGG
AGCCAAAGCCGCGGCCCTTCCGTTTCTTTGCTTTTGAAAGACCCCACCCGTAGGTGGCAAGCTAGCTTAA
GTAACGCCACTTTGCAAGGCATGGAAAAATACATAACTGAGAATAGAAAAGTTCAGATCAAGGTCAGGAA
CAAAGAAACAGCTGAATACCAAACAGGATATCTGTGGTAAGCGGTTCCTGCCCCGGCTCAGGGCCAAGAA
CAGATGAGACAGCTGAGTGATGGGCCAAACAGGATATCTGTGGTAAGCAGTTCCTGCCCCGGCTCGGGGC
CAAGAACAGATGGTCCCCAGATGCGGTCCAGCCCTCAGCAGTTTCTAGTGAATCATCAGATGTTTCCAGG
GTGCCCCAAGGACCTGAAAATGACCCTGTACCTTATTTGAACTAACCAATCAGTTCGCTTCTCGCTTCTG
TTCGCGCGCTTCCGCTCTCCGAGCTCAATAAAAGAGCCCACAACCCCTCACTCGGCGCGCCAGTCTTCCG
ATAGACTGCGTCGCCCGGGTACCCGTATTCCCAATAAAGCCTCTTGCTGTTTGCATCCGAATCGTGGTCT
CGCTGTTCCTTGGGAGGGTCTCCTCTGAGTGATTGACTACCCACGACGGGGGTCTTTCATTTGGGGGCTC
GTCCGGGATTTGGAGACCCCTGCCCAGGGACCACCGACCCACCACCGGGAGGTAAGCTGGCCAGCAACTT
ATCTGTGTCTGTCCGATTGTCTAGTGTCTATGTTTGATGTTATGCGCCTGCGTCTGTACTAGTTAGCTAA
CTAGCTCTGTATCTGGCGGACCCGTGGTGGAACTGACGAGTTCTGAACACCCGGCCGCAACCCTGGGAGA
CGTCCCAGGGACTTTGGGGGCCGTTTTTGTGGCCCGACCTGAGGAAGGGAGTCGATGTGGAATCCGACCC
CGTCAGGATATGTGGTTCTGGTAGGAGACGAGAACCTAAAACAGTTCCCGCCTCCGTCTGAATTTTTGCT
TTCGGTTTGGAACCGAAGCCGCGCGTCTTGTCTGCTGCAGCGCTGCAGCATCGTTCTGTGTTGTCTCTGT
CTGACTGTGTTTCTGTATTTGTCTGAAAATTAGGGCCAGACTGTTACCACTCCCTTAAGTTTGACCTTAG
GTCACTGGAAAGATGTCGAGCGGATCGCTCACAACCAGTCGGTAGATGTCAAGAAGAGACGTTGGGTTAC
CTTCTGCTCTGCAGAATGGCCAACCTTTAACGTCGGATGGCCGCGAGACGGCACCTTTAACCGAGACCTC
ATCACCCAGGTTAAGATCAAGGTCTTTTCACCTGGCCCGCATGGACACCCAGACCAGGTCCCCTACATCG
TGACCTGGGAAGCCTTGGCTTTTGACCCCCCTCCCTGGGTCAAGCCCTTTGTACACCCTAAGCCTCCGCC
TCCTCTTCCTCCATCCGCCCCGTCTCTCCCCCTTGAACCTCCTCGTTCGACCCCGCCTCGATCCTCCCTT
TATCCAGCCCTCACTCCTTCTCTAGGCGCCGGAATTCACCATGGATCCAACCACCCCGGCCTGGGGAACA
GAAAGTACAACAGTGAATGGAAATGACCAAGCCCTTCTTCTGCTTTGTGGCAAGGAGACCCTGATCCCGG
TCTTCCTGATCCTTTTCATTGCCCTGGTCGGGCTGGTAGGAAACGGGTTTGTGCTCTGGCTCCTGGGCTT
CCGCATGCGCAGGAACGCCTTCTCTGTCTACGTCCTCAGCCTGGCCGGGGCCGACTTCCTCTTCCTCTGC
TTCCAGATTATAAATTGCCTGGTGTACCTCAGTAACTTCTTCTGTTCCATCTCCATCAATTTCCCTAGCT
TCTTCACCACTGTGATGACCTGTGCCTACCTTGCAGGCCTGAGCATGCTGAGCACCGTCAGCACCGAGCG
CTGCCTGTCCGTCCTGTGGCCCATCTGGTATCGCTGCCGCCGCCCCAGACACCTGTCAGCGGTCGTGTGT
GTCCTGCTCTGGGCCCTGTCCCTACTGCTGAGCATCTTGGAAGGGAAGTTCTGTGGCTTCTTATTTAGTG
ATGGTGACTCTGGTTGGTGTCAGACATTTGATTTCATCACTGCAGCGTGGCTGATTTTTTTATTCATGGT
TCTCTGTGGGTCCAGTCTGGCCCTGCTGGTCAGGATCCTCTGTGGCTCCAGGGGTCTGCCACTGACCAGG
CTGTACCTGACCATCCTGCTCACAGTGCTGGTGTTCCTCCTCTGCGGCCTGCCCTTTGGCATTCAGTGGT
TCCTAATATTATGGATCTGGAAGGATTCTGATGTCTTATTTTGTCATATTCATCCAGTTTCAGTTGTCCT
GTCATCTCTTAACAGCAGTGCCAACCCCATCATTTACTTCTTCGTGGGCTCTTTTAGGAAGCAGTGGCGG
CTGCAGCAGCCGATCCTCAAGCTGGCTCTCCAGAGGGCTCTGCAGGACATTGCTGAGGTGGATCACAGTG
AAGGATGCTTCCGTCAGGGCACCCCGGAGATGTCGAGAAGCAGTCTGGTGTAGAGATCCGGCTGTGGAAT
GTGTGTCAGTTAGGGTGTGGAAAGTCCCCAGGCTCCCCAGCAGGCAGAAGTATGCAAAGCATGCATCTCA
ATTAGTCAGCAACCAGGTGTGGAAAGTCCCCAGGCTCCCCAGCAGGCAGAAGTATGCAAAGCATGCATCT
CAATTAGTCAGCAACCATAGTCCCGCCCCTAACTCCGCCCATCCCGCCCCTAACTCCGCCCAGTTCCGCC
CATTCTCCGCCCCATGGCTGACTAATTTTTTTTATTTATGCAGAGGCCGAGGCCGCCTCGGCCTCTGAGC
TATTCCAGAAGTAGTGAGGAGGCTTTTTTGGAGGCCTAGGCTTTTGCAAAAAGCTTGGGCTGCAGGTCGA
GGCGGATCTGATCAAGAGACAGGATGAGGATCGTTTCGCATGATTGAACAAGATGGATTGCACGCAGGTT
CTCCGGCCGCTTGGGTGGAGAGGCTATTCGGCTATGACTGGGCACAACAGACAATCGGCTGCTCTGATGC
CGCCGTGTTCCGGCTGTCAGCGCAGGGGCGCCCGGTTCTTTTTGTCAAGACCGACCTGTCCGGTGCCCTG
AATGAACTGCAGGACGAGGCAGCGCGGCTATCGTGGCTGGCCACGACGGGCGTTCCTTGCGCAGCTGTGC
TCGACGTTGTCACTGAAGCGGGAAGGGACTGGCTGCTATTGGGCGAAGTGCCGGGGCAGGATCTCCTGTC
ATCTCACCTTGCTCCTGCCGAGAAAGTATCCATCATGGCTGATGCAATGCGGCGGCTGCATACGCTTGAT
CCGGCTACCTGCCCATTCGACCACCAAGCGAAACATCGCATCGAGCGAGCACGTACTCGGATGGAAGCCG
GTCTTGTCGATCAGGATGATCTGGACGAAGAGCATCAGGGGCTCGCGCCAGCCGAACTGTTCGCCAGGCT
CAAGGCGCGCATGCCCGACGGCGAGGATCTCGTCGTGACCCATGGCGATGCCTGCTTGCCGAATATCATG
GTGGAAAATGGCCGCTTTTCTGGATTCATCGACTGTGGCCGGCTGGGTGTGGCGGACCGCTATCAGGACA
TAGCGTTGGCTACCCGTGATATTGCTGAAGAGCTTGGCGGCGAATGGGCTGACCGCTTCCTCGTGCTTTA
CGGTATCGCCGCTCCCGATTCGCAGCGCATCGCCTTCTATCGCCTTCTTGACGAGTTCTTCTGAGCGGGA
CTCTGGGGTTCGATAAAATAAAAGATTTTATTTAGTCTCCAGAAAAAGGGGGGAATGAAAGACCCCACCT
GTAGGTTTGGCAAGCTAGCTTAAGTAACGCCATTTTGCAAGGCATGGAAAAATACATAACTGAGAATAGA
GAAGTTCAGATCAAGGTCAGGAACAGATGGAACAGCTGAATATGGGCCAAACAGGATATCTGTGGTAAGC
AGTTCCTGCCCCGGCTCAGGGCCAAGAACAGATGGAACAGCTGAATATGGGCCAAACAGGATATCTGTGG
TAAGCAGTTCCTGCCCCGGCTCAGGGCCAAGAACAGATGGTCCCCAGATGCGGTCCAGCCCTCAGCAGTT
TCTAGAGAACCATCAGATGTTTCCAGGGTGCCCCAAGGACCTGAAATGACCCTGTGCCTTATTTGAACTA
ACCAATCAGTTCGCTTCTCGCTTCTGTTCGCGCGCTTCTGCTCCCCGAGCTCAATAAAAGAGCCCACAAC
CCCTCACTCGGGGCGCCAGTCCTCCGATTGACTGAGTCGCCCGGGTACCCGTGTATCCAATAAACCCTCT
TGCAGTTGCATCCGACTTGTGGTCTCGCTGTTCCTTGGGAGGGTCTCCTCTGAGTGATTGACTACCCGTC
AGCGGGGGTCTTTCATTTGGGGGCTCGTCCGGGATCGGGAGACCCCTGCCCAGGGACCACCGACCCACCA
CCGGGAGGTAAGCTGGCTGCCTCGCGCGTTTCGGTGATGACGGTGAAAACCTCTGACACATGCAGCTCCC
GGAGACGGTCACAGCTTGTCTGTAAGCGGATGCCGGGAGCAGACAAGCCCGTCAGGGCGCGTCAGCGGGT
GTTGGCGGGTGTCGGGGCGCAGCCATGACCCAGTCACGTAGCGATAGCGGAGTGTATACTGGCTTAACTA
TGCGGCATCAGAGCAGATTGTACTGAGAGTGCACCATATGCGGTGTGAAATACCGCACAGATGCGTAAGG
AGAAAATACCGCATCAGGCGCTCTTCCGCTTCCTCGCTCACTGACTCGCTGCGCTCGGTCGTTCGGCTGC
GGCGAGCGGTATCAGCTCACTCAAAGGCGGTAATACGGTTATCCACAGAATCAGGGGATAACGCAGGAAA
GAACATGTGAGCAAAAGGCCAGCAAAAGGCCAGGAACCGTAAAAAGGCCGCGTTGCTGGCGTTTTTCCAT
AGGCTCCGCCCCCCTGACGAGCATCACAAAAATCGACGCTCAAGTCAGAGGTGGCGAAACCCGACAGGAC
TATAAAGATACCAGGCGTTTCCCCCTGGAAGCTCCCTCGTGCGCTCTCCTGTTCCGACCCTGCCGCTTAC
CGGATACCTGTCCGCCTTTCTCCCTTCGGGAAGCGTGGCGCTTTCTCATAGCTCACGCTGTAGGTATCTC
AGTTCGGTGTAGGTCGTTCGCTCCAAGCTGGGCTGTGTGCACGAACCCCCCGTTCAGCCCGACCGCTGCG
CCTTATCCGGTAACTATCGTCTTGAGTCCAACCCGGTAAGACACGACTTATCGCCACTGGCAGCAGCCAC
TGGTAACAGGATTAGCAGAGCGAGGTATGTAGGCGGTGCTACAGAGTTCTTGAAGTGGTGGCCTAACTAC
GGCTACACTAGAAGGACAGTATTTGGTATCTGCGCTCTGCTGAAGCCAGTTACCTTCGGAAAAAGAGTTG
GTAGCTCTTGATCCGGCAAACAAACCACCGCTGGTAGCGGTGGTTTTTTTGTTTGCAAGCAGCAGATTAC
GCGCAGAAAAAAAGGATCTCAAGAAGATCCTTTGATCTTTTCTACGGGGTCTGACGCTCAGTGGAACGAA
AACTCACGTTAAGGGATTTTGGTCATGAGATTATCAAAAAGGATCTTCACCTAGATCCTTTTAAATTAAA
AATGAAGTTTTAAATCAATCTAAAGTATATATGAGTAAACTTGGTCTGACAGTTACCAATGCTTAATCAG
TGAGGCACCTATCTCAGCGATCTGTCTATTTCGTTCATCCATAGTTGCCTGACTCCCCGTCGTGTAGATA
ACTACGATACGGGAGGGCTTACCATCTGGCCCCAGTGCTGCAATGATACCGCGAGACCCACGCTCACCGG
CTCCAGATTTATCAGCAATAAACCAGCCAGCCGGAAGGGCCGAGCGCAGAAGTGGTCCTGCAACTTTATC
CGCCTCCATCCAGTCTATTAATTGTTGCCGGGAAGCTAGAGTAAGTAGTTCGCCAGTTAATAGTTTGCGC
AACGTTGTTGCCATTGCTGCAGGCATCGTGGTGTCACGCTCGTCGTTTGGTATGGCTTCATTCAGCTCCG
GTTCCCAACGATCAAGGCGAGTTACATGATCCCCCATGTTGTGCAAAAAAGCGGTTAGCTCCTTCGGTCC
TCCGATCGTTGTCAGAAGTAAGTTGGCCGCAGTGTTATCACTCATGGTTATGGCAGCACTGCATAATTCT
CTTACTGTCATGCCATCCGTAAGATGCTTTTCTGTGACTGGTGAGTACTCAACCAAGTCATTCTGAGAAT
AGTGTATGCGGCGACCGAGTTGCTCTTGCCCGGCGTCAACACGGGATAATACCGCGCCACATAGCAGAAC
TTTAAAAGTGCTCATCATTGGAAAACGTTCTTCGGGGCGAAAACTCTCAAGGATCTTACCGCTGTTGAGA
TCCAGTTCGATGTAACCCACTCGTGCACCCAACTGATCTTCAGCATCTTTTACTTTCACCAGCGTTTCTG
GGTGAGCAAAAACAGGAAGGCAAAATGCCGCAAAAAAGGGAATAAGGGCGACACGGAAATGTTGAATACT
CATACTCTTCCTTTTTCAATATTATTGAAGCATTTATCAGGGTTATTGTCTCATGAGCGGATACATATTT
GAATGTATTTAGAAAAATAAACAAATAGGGGTTCCGCGCACATTTCCCCGAAAAGTGCCACCTGACGTCT
AAGAAACCATTATTATCATGACATTAACCTATAAAAATAGGCGTATCACGAGGCCCTTTCGTCTTCAAGA
Features (pLannotate 1.2.2; 15 found; start..end, strand, type, name):
    175..282     +  LTR            3' LTR (ΔU3) (fragment): self-inactivating 3' long terminal repeat (LTR) from Moloney murine leukemia virus
    299..356     +  LTR            LTR (fragment): long terminal repeat from Moloney murine leukemia virus
    370..433     +  LTR            LTR (fragment): long terminal repeat from Moloney murine leukemia virus
    586..761     +  LTR            5' LTR (truncated): truncated long terminal repeat from Moloney murine sarcoma virus
    883..1157    +  misc_feature   MESV Ψ (fragment): packaging signal of murine embryonic stem cell virus
   1224..1640    +  CDS            gag (truncated): truncated Moloney murine leukemia virus (MMLV) gag gene lacking the start codon
   1651..2640    +  CDS            MRGPRX2: MRGX2_HUMAN - Also known as MRGX2. Experimental evidence at protein level: Swiss-Prot protein existence level 1. Mast cell-specific receptor for basic secretagogues, i.e. cationic amphiphilic drugs, as well as endo- or exogenous peptides, consisting of a basic head group and a hydrophobic core (PubMed:25517090). Recognizes and binds small molecules containing a cyclized tetrahydroisoquinoline (THIQ), such as non-steroidal neuromuscular blocking drugs (NMBDs), including tubocurarine and atracurium. In response to these compounds, mediates pseudo-allergic reactions characterized by histamine rel
   2661..2990    +  promoter       SV40 promoter: SV40 enhancer and early promoter
   3050..3841    +  CDS            neo: KKA2_KLEPN - Also known as kan, nptII. Experimental evidence at protein level: Swiss-Prot protein existence level 1. Resistance to kanamycin, neomycin, paromomycin, ribostamycin, butirosin and gentamicin B. From Klebsiella pneumoniae.
   3904..4497    +  LTR            LTR: long terminal repeat from Moloney murine leukemia virus
   4566..4606    +  CDS            rop (fragment): Rop protein, which maintains plasmids at low copy number; rop
   4708..4848    +  misc_feature   bom: basis of mobility region from pBR322
   5034..5622    -  rep_origin     ori: high-copy-number ColE1/pMB1/pBR322/pUC origin of replication
   5793..6653    -  CDS            AmpR: β-lactamase; bla; confers resistance to ampicillin, carbenicillin, and related antibiotics
   6654..6758    -  promoter       AmpR promoter: bla
