[The description below was written by a language model from this plasmid's Addgene catalogue record and pLannotate feature annotations shown in this document.]
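Description:
pLXSN-MRGPRX2 is a gammaretroviral expression vector built on the pLXSN backbone for delivering the human MAS-related G protein-coupled receptor X2 (MRGPRX2) into mammalian cells. The full sequenced record is about 6.9 kb. In bacteria the plasmid is maintained through a ColE1/pBR322-type origin, accompanied by the pBR322 bom region and a remnant of rop, and it is selected with ampicillin through the β-lactamase gene and its own promoter.

The retroviral portion follows the classic LXSN layout, in which an LTR drives the gene of interest and an internal SV40 promoter drives neo. The feature table shows 5′ LTR sequences of Moloney murine leukemia/sarcoma virus origin, annotated as several fragments. These are followed by a packaging signal (Ψ) and a truncated gag segment lacking its start codon, which extends the packaging region without producing Gag protein. The MRGPRX2 coding sequence, cloned between EcoRI and XhoI sites, sits immediately downstream and is transcribed from the 5′ LTR. No epitope tag or reporter fusion is annotated. An SV40 enhancer/early promoter then drives the neomycin phosphotransferase gene, allowing G418 selection of transduced cells, and a complete MoMLV 3′ LTR closes the provirus. Because gag, pol and env functions are absent, packaging functions must be supplied in trans to produce infectious particles.

The stated purpose is expression of MRGPRX2 in mammalian cells. MRGPRX2 is a mast cell receptor for basic secretagogues and cationic peptides, and the associated publication concerns its activation by the chemokine CXCL14. The vector design suits generation of stable, G418-selected receptor-expressing cell lines.
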