Addgene plasmid #213960: pLXSN-MRGPRX2
Purpose: Expresses MRGPRX2 in mammalian cells
Depositing lab: Christa Müller. Depositing organization: Rheinische Friedrich-Wilhelms-Universität Bonn. Publication: Proinflammatory chemokine CXCL14 activates MAS-related G protein-coupled receptor MRGPRX2 and its putative mouse ortholog MRGPRB2. Al Hamwi G, Namasivayam V, Buschbell B, Gedschold R, Golz S, Muller CE. Commun Biol. 2024 Jan 6;7(1):52. doi: 10.1038/s42003-023-05739-5. PubMed 38184723.
Backbone
  Vector backbone: pLXSN
  Backbone manufacturer: Provided by the research group of Dr. R. Nicholas, University of North Carolina, USA
  Backbone size w/o insert (bp): 5900
  Vector type: Retroviral
  Selectable markers: Neomycin (select with G418)
Growth in bacteria
  Bacterial resistance: Ampicillin, 100 μg/mL
  Growth temperature: 37°C
  Growth strain: NEB Stable
  Copy number: Unknown
Gene/Insert
  Gene/Insert name: MRGPRX2
  GenBank ID: NM-054030 NM-054030
  Entrez Gene: MRGPRX2 (a.k.a. MGRG3, MRGX2)
  Promoter: LTR
  Cloning method: Restriction Enzyme; 5′ cloning site EcoRI (unknown if destroyed); 3′ cloning site XhoI (unknown if destroyed)
  Sequencing primers: 5′ cgtaatGAATTCaccATGGATCCAACCACCCCGGCC; 3′ gcatataCTCGAGCTACACCAGACTGCTTCTCGAC
Resource information
  A portion of this plasmid was derived from a plasmid made by: Christa Müller research group
Terms and licenses: Academic/Nonprofit Terms; Industry Terms: Not Available to Industry
How to cite: pLXSN-MRGPRX2 was a gift from Christa Müller (Addgene plasmid # 213960 ; http://n2t.net/addgene:213960 ; RRID:Addgene_213960)
